>Addgene plasmid #65877 | pC220 | depositor full sequence | sequence record 112068 | pC220 sequence 6529 bps
GAGCTCGAACGCAGAAGCGGTCTGATAAAACAGAATTTGCCTGGCGGCAGTAGCGCGGTGGTCCCACCTG
ACCCCATGCCGAACTCAGAAGTGAAACGCCGTAGCGCCGATGGTAGTGTGGGGTCTCCCCATGCGAGAGT
AGGGAACTGCCAGGCATCAAATAAAACGAAAGGCTCAGTCGAAAGACTGGGCCTTTCGTTTTATCTGTTG
TTTGTCGGTGAACGCTCTCTACTAGAGTCATAAGTGCGGAAGCGCTGGCATTGACCCTGAGTGATTTTTC
TCTGGTCCCGCCGCATCCATACCGCCAGTTGTTTACCCTCACAACGTTCCAGTAACCGGGCATGTTCATC
ATCAGTAACCCGTATCGTGAGCATCCTCTCTCGTTTCATCGGTATCATTACCCCCATGAACAGAAATCCC
CCTTACACGGAGGCATCAGTGACCAAACAGGAAAAAACCGCCCTTAACATGGCCCGCTTTATCAGAAGCC
AGACATTAACGCTTCTGGAGAAACTCAACGAGCTGGACGCGGATGAACAGGCAGACATCTGTGAATCGCT
TCACGACCACGCTGATGAGCTTTACCGCAGCTGCCTCGCGCGTTTCGGTGATGACGGTGAAAACCTCTGA
CACATGCAGCTCCCGGAGACGGTCACAGCTTGTCTGTAAGCGGATGCCGGGAGCAGACAAGCCCGTCAGG
GCGCGTCAGCGGGTGTTGGCGGGTGTCGGGGCGCAGCCATGACCCAGTCACGTAGCGATAGCGGAGTGTA
TACTGGCTTAACTATGCGGCATCAGAGCAGATTGTACTGAGAGTGCACCATATATGCGGTGTGAAATACC
GCACAGATGCGTAAGGAGAAAATACCGCATCAGGCGCTCTTCCGCTTCCTCGCTCACTGACTCGCTGCGC
TCGGTCGTTCGGCTGCGGCGAGCGGTATCAGCTCACTCAAAGGCGGTAATACGGTTATCCACAGAATCAG
GGGATAACGCAGGAAAGAACATGTGAGCAAAAGGCCAGCAAAAGGCCAGGAACCGTAAAAAGGCCGCGTT
GCTGGCGTTTTTCCATAGGCTCCGCCCCCCTGACGAGCATCACAAAAATCGACGCTCAAGTCAGAGGTGG
CGAAACCCGACAGGACTATAAAGATACCAGGCGTTTCCCCCTGGAAGCTCCCTCGTGCGCTCTCCTGTTC
CGACCCTGCCGCTTACCGGATACCTGTCCGCCTTTCTCCCTTCGGGAAGCGTGGCGCTTTCTCATAGCTC
ACGCTGTAGGTATCTCAGTTCGGTGTAGGTCGTTCGCTCCAAGCTGGGCTGTGTGCACGAACCCCCCGTT
CAGCCCGACCGCTGCGCCTTATCCGGTAACTATCGTCTTGAGTCCAACCCGGTAAGACACGACTTATCGC
CACTGGCAGCAGCCACTGGTAACAGGATTAGCAGAGCGAGGTATGTAGGCGGTGCTACAGAGTTCTTGAA
GTGGTGGCCTAACTACGGCTACACTAGAAGGACAGTATTTGGTATCTGCGCTCTGCTGAAGCCAGTTACC
TTCGGAAAAAGAGTTGGTAGCTCTTGATCCGGCAAACAAACCACCGCTGGTAGCGGTGGTTTTTTTGTTT
GCAAGCAGCAGATTACGCGCAGAAAAAAAGGATCTCAAGAAGATCCTTTGATCTTTTCTACGGGGTCTGA
CGCTCAGTGGAACGAAAACTCACGTTAAGGGATTTTGGTCATGAACAATAAAACTGTCTGCTTACATAAA
CAGTAATACAAGGGGTGTTATGAGCCATATTCAACGGGAAACGTCTTGCTCTAGGCCGCGATTAAATTCC
AACATGGATGCTGATTTATATGGGTATAAATGGGCTCGCGATAATGTCGGGCAATCAGGTGCGACAATCT
ATCGATTGTATGGGAAGCCCGATGCGCCAGAGTTGTTTCTGAAACATGGCAAAGGTAGCGTTGCCAATGA
TGTTACAGATGAGATGGTCAGACTAAACTGGCTGACGGAATTTATGCCTCTTCCGACCATCAAGCATTTT
ATCCGTACTCCTGATGATGCATGGTTACTCACCACTGCGATCCCCGGGAAAACAGCATTCCAGGTATTAG
AAGAATATCCTGATTCAGGTGAAAATATTGTTGATGCGCTGGCAGTGTTCCTGCGCCGGTTGCATTCGAT
TCCTGTTTGTAATTGTCCTTTTAACAGCGATCGCGTATTTCGTCTCGCTCAGGCGCAATCACGAATGAAT
AACGGTTTGGTTGATGCGAGTGATTTTGATGACGAGCGTAATGGCTGGCCTGTTGAACAAGTCTGGAAAG
AAATGCATAAACTTTTGCCATTCTCACCGGATTCAGTCGTCACTCATGGTGATTTCTCACTTGATAACCT
TATTTTTGACGAGGGGAAATTAATAGGTTGTATTGATGTTGGACGAGTCGGAATCGCAGACCGATACCAG
GATCTTGCCATCCTATGGAACTGCCTCGGTGAGTTTTCTCCTTCATTACAGAAACGGCTTTTTCAAAAAT
ATGGTATTGATAATCCTGATATGAATAAATTGCAGTTTCATTTGATGCTCGATGAGTTTTTCTAAGAATT
AATTCATGAGCGGATACATATTTGAATGTATTTAGAAAAATAAACAAATAGGGGTTCCGCGCACATTTCC
CCGGCTAGCCGCCTGGTGCTACGCCTGAATAAGTGATAATAAGCGGATGAATGGCAGAAATTCGAAAGCA
AATTCGACCCGGTCGTCGGTTCAGGGCAGGGTCGTTAAATAGCCGCTTATGTCTATTGCTGGTTTACCGG
TTTATTGACTACCGGAAGCAGTGTGACCGTGTGCTTCTCAAATGCCTGAGGCCAGTTTGCTCAGGCTCTC
CCCGTGGAGGTAATAATTGACGATATGATCATTTATTCTGCCTCCCAGAGCCTGATAAAAACGGTTAGCG
CTTCGTTAATACAGATGTAGGTGTTCCACAGGGTAGCCAGCAGCATCCTGCGATGCAGATCCGGAACATA
ATGGTGCAGGGCGCTTGTTTCGGCGTGGGTATGGTGGCAGGCCCCGTGGCCGGGGGACTGTTGGGCGCTG
CCGGCACCTGTCCTACGAGTTGCATGATAAAGAAGACAGTCATAAGTGCGGCGACGATAGTCATGCCCCG
CGCCCACCGGAAGGAGCTACCGCCTGCGGCCGCTAGGAAATAATAAAAAAGCCGGATTAATAATCTGGCT
TTTTATATTCTCTCTCTAGTATATAAACGCAGAAAGGCCCACCCGAAGGTGAGCCAGTGTGAGACAGCGG
TGCGGACTGTTGTAACTCAGAATAAGAAATGAGGCCGCTCATGGCGTTGACTCTCAGTCATAGTATCGTG
GTATCACCGGTTGGTTCCACTCTCTGTTGCGGGCAACTTCAGCAGCACGTAGGGGAAGCTTTTATTACGC
TGCAAGGGCGTAATTTTCGTCGTTCGCTGCGGAGGTCACCGCCATCGACAGCGGTACGCCCTGCAGCCAT
TCCGGGTGGTAGCGCAGCAGCATCTCCAGGCCGCGCTCCTGGTAGGCCGGGAAGCTGATCGCGACCAGCG
TCTCGCCCTTGACCTTCTGCGGCGGGCCGAGGCGCTGGAGGATCACGCCGTTGCGAACGAAATAGCGCTC
CATGGCCGTGGTGGTCACCGCCACCACCGAACTGGCGCCCAGGTACCAGGCGCATTGCAGGCTGGACCAG
AATATCTTCATCGCCAGCTGCGGATCGTCCGCCGCGCTGGCGGCGTAGCGCGAAAGCTCCCAGACCGACG
GATCGCTCGGCGGGGTTTCGCTGCACAGGTAGGCGAAGACGTCCTTGAGCAGGTAGGCGTCGGTCGTCGG
CAGCAGGCGGGCGCAACCGCAGATGCCCTGGCGGCTCATGGCGACGATGTAGCGGGTTTGCGGATGGTCG
AACTGGTCGAATTCCTGGTCGCGGACCCTGGAGGTGGAGACCACGTCCCAGCCCAGCTTCTCGATGAAGA
CCTGATGCCGGTAGCGTCCCAGCTCGGCGATCATGGCGGCGGAAAGCCCTTCCAGCGATTCAGAGAGCAA
TTCGATCATACTAGTATTTCTCCTTAGCATGATTAAGATGTTTCAGTACGAAAATTGCTTTCATTGTTGA
TCTCCTTTTTAAGTGGCATGCAATTGTTATCCGCTCACAATTGTGCTCATTATCAATTGTGAGCGCTCAC
AAGTAAAACTGCCAGATTTCACAGGATCGACAGTTCATAGGTGATTGCTCAGGACATTTCTGTTAGAAGG
AATCGTTTTCCTTACTTTTCCTTACGCACAAGAGTTCCGTAGCTGTTCAAGTTTGTGTTTCAACTGTTCT
CGTCGTTTCCGCAACAAGTCCTCTTCAGAAATGAGCTTTTGCTCCTCTGCTTGGACGGACAGGATGTATG
CTGTGGCTTTTTTAAGGATAACTACCTTGGGGGCCTTTTCATTGTTTTCCAACTCCGGGATCTGGTCACG
CAGGGCAAAAAAGCTCCGTTTTAGCTCGTTCCTCCTCTGGCGCTCCAAGACGTTGTGTGTTCGCCTCTTG
ACATTCTCCTCGGTGTCCGAGGGCCCTGTGTGAAATTGTTATCCGCTCACAATTCCACACAGACGTCGGA
ATTGCCAGCTGGGGCGCCCTCTGGTAAGGTTGGGAAGCTCGAGAAGCGCGTCTGAATAGGCTTCTTGTAT
TCCTGCCACACAGGGAAACCATCAGGAGTTACCCAATGCACAGCGCAACGCTTGCGAAGAATCTCTCCAG
TCTTCTTATCTTTGACCTCAGCAGCCAGCAGCTTAGCAGCAGACTTAAGCCAGTTCATTGCTTCAACCGC
AGCTACCACCGTCACGCTCACAGATTCCCAAATCAGCTTAGCCATGTATCCAGCAGCCTGATTCGGCTGA
GTGAACATCAGACCCTTGCCGGAATCAATAGCTGGCTGAATGGTATCTTCCAGCACTTGTTGACGGAAGC
CGAACTCTTTGGACCCGTAAGCCAGCGTCATGACTGAACGCTTAGTCACACTGCGAGTAACACCGTAAGC
CAGCCATTGACCAGCCAGTGCCTTAGTGCCCAGCTTGACTTTCTCAGAGATTTCACCAGTGTTCTCATCG
GTCACGGTAACTACTTCGTTATCGGTCCCATTGATTGCGTCTGCTTGTAGAATCTCGTTGACTTTCTTAG
CAACAATCCCGTAGATGTCCTGAACGGTTTCACTAGGAAGCAAGTTAAGACGTCTGTGTGGAATTGTGAG
CGGATAACAATTTCACACAGGGCCCTCGGACACCGAGGAGAATGTCAAGAGGCGAACACACAACGTCTTG
GAGCGCCAGAGGAGGAACGAGCTAAAACGGAGCTTTTTTGCCCTGCGTGACCAGATCCCGGAGTTGGAAA
ACAATGAAAAGGCCCCCAAGGTAGTTATCCTTAAAAAAGCCACAGCATACATCCTGTCCGTCCAAGCAGA
GGAGCAAAAGCTCATTTCTGAAGAGGACTTGTTGCGGAAACGACGAGAACAGTTGAAACACAAACTTGAA
CAGCTACGGAACTCTTGTGCGTAAGGAAAAGTAAGGAAAACGATTCCTTCTAACAGAAATGTCCTGAGCA
ATCACCTATGAACTGTCGATCCTGTGAAATCTGGCAGTTTTACTTGTGAGCGCTCACAATTGATAATGAG
CACAATTGTGAGCGGATAACAATTGCATGCCACTTAAAAAGGAGATCAACAATGAAAGCAATTTTCGTAC
TGAAACATCTTAATCATGCTAAGGAGAAATACTAGTATGCGTAAAGGCGAAGAGCTGTTCACTGGTGTCG
TCCCTATTCTGGTGGAACTGGATGGTGATGTCAACGGTCATAAGTTTTCCGTGCGTGGCGAGGGTGAAGG
TGACGCAACTAATGGTAAACTGACGCTGAAGTTCATCTGTACTACTGGTAAACTGCCGGTACCTTGGCCG
ACTCTGGTAACGACGCTGACTTGGGGTGTTCAGTGCTTTGCTCGTTATCCGGACCATATGAAGCAGCATG
ACTTCTTCAAGTCCGCCATGCCGGAAGGCTATGTGCAGGAACGCACGATTTCCTTTAAGGATGACGGCAC
GTACAAAACGCGTGCGGAAGTGAAATTTGAAGGCGATACCCTGGTAAACCGCATTGAGCTGAAAGGCATT
GACTTTAAAGAAGACGGCAATATCCTGGGCCATAAGCTGGAATACAATTACATCAGCGACAATGTTTACA
TCACCGCCGATAAACAAAAAAATGGCATTAAAGCGAATTTTAAAATTCGCCACAACGTGGAGGATGGCAG
CGTGCAGCTGGCTGATCACTACCAGCAAAACACTCCAATCGGTGATGGTCCTGTTCTGCTGCCAGACAAT
CACTATCTGAGCACGCAAAGCGTTCTGTCTAAAGATCCGAACGAGAAACGCGATCATATGGTTCTGCTGG
AGTTCGTAACCGCAGCGGGCATCACGCATGGTATGGATGAACTGTACAAAGCAGCGAACGACGAAAATTA
CGCCCTTGCAGCGTAATAA
Features (pLannotate 1.2.2; 24 found; start..end, strand, type, name):
     39..154     +  ncRNA          5S rRNA: Accession: RF00001 - 5S ribosomal RNA
    158..229     +  terminator     rrnB T1 terminator: transcription terminator T1 from the E. coli rrnB gene
    288..398     -  CDS            mbeC (fragment): MBEC_ECOLX - Experimental evidence at protein level: Swiss-Prot protein existence level 1. Required for efficient mobilization of ColE1 plasmid and is thus essential to promote the specific transfer of the plasmid during conjugation. Probably functions by inducing DNA bending, helping the MbeA relaxase to melt the DNA around the nic site and cleave the phosphodiester bond. Binds specifically double-stranded DNA (dsDNA) containing the ColE1 oriT but does not recognize the inverted repeat (IR). From Escherichia coli.
    439..630     +  CDS            rop: Rop protein, which maintains plasmids at low copy number; rop
    732..874     +  misc_feature   bom: basis of mobility region from pBR322
   1060..1648    -  rep_origin     ori: high-copy-number ColE1/pMB1/pBR322/pUC origin of replication
   1770..2585    +  CDS            KanR: aminoglycoside phosphotransferase; aph(3')-Ia; confers resistance to kanamycin in bacteria or G418 (Geneticin®) in eukaryotes
   2594..2651    -  promoter       AmpR promoter (fragment): bla
   2936..3034    -  CDS            YPB2_ECOLX (fragment): Protein predicted: Swiss-Prot protein existence level 4. From Escherichia coli.
   3021..3078    +  CDS            TcR (fragment): tetracycline efflux protein; tet; confers resistance to tetracycline
   3075..3168    -  CDS            TcR (fragment): tetracycline efflux protein; tet; confers resistance to tetracycline
   3248..3275    -  terminator     T7Te terminator: phage T7 early transcription terminator
   3467..4069    -  CDS            rhlI: RHLI_PSEAE - Also known as vsmI. Protein inferred from homology: Swiss-Prot protein existence level 3. Required for the synthesis of BHL (N-butanoyl-L-homoserine lactone), and HHL (N-hexanoyl-L-homoserine lactone) autoinducer molecules which bind to RhlR and thus acts in elastase biosynthesis regulation. From Pseudomonas aeruginosa (strain ATCC 15692 / DSM 22644 / CIP 104116 / JCM 14847 / LMG 12228 / 1C / PRS 101 / PAO1).
   4154..4170    -  protein_bind   lac operator: The lac repressor binds to the lac operator to inhibit transcription in E. coli. This inhibition can be relieved by adding lactose or isopropyl-β-D-thiogalactopyranoside (IPTG). lac repressor encoded by lacI
   4185..4202    +  protein_bind   lac operator (symmetric) (fragment): The lac repressor binds to the lac operator to inhibit transcription in E. coli. This inhibition can be relieved by adding lactose or isopropyl-β-D-thiogalactopyranoside (IPTG). The symmetric lac operator was optimized for tight binding of lac repressor. lac repressor encoded by lacI
   4355..4384    -  CDS            Myc: Myc (human c-Myc proto-oncogene) epitope tag
   4586..4602    -  protein_bind   lac operator: The lac repressor binds to the lac operator to inhibit transcription in E. coli. This inhibition can be relieved by adding lactose or isopropyl-β-D-thiogalactopyranoside (IPTG). lac repressor encoded by lacI
   4666..5235    -  CDS            RPOL_BPT7 (fragment): Experimental evidence at protein level: Swiss-Prot protein existence level 1. Highly processive DNA-dependent RNA polymerase that catalyzes the transcription of class II and class III viral genes. Recognizes a specific promoter sequence and enters first into an 'abortive phase' where very short transcripts are synthesized and released before proceeding to the processive transcription of long RNA chains. Unwinds the double-stranded DNA to expose the coding strand for templating. Participates in the initiation of viral DNA replication presumably by making primers accessible to the DNA polymerase
   5244..5260    +  protein_bind   lac operator: The lac repressor binds to the lac operator to inhibit transcription in E. coli. This inhibition can be relieved by adding lactose or isopropyl-β-D-thiogalactopyranoside (IPTG). lac repressor encoded by lacI
   5276..5494    +  CDS            N-MYC2 (fragment): MYC2_MARMO - Protein inferred from homology: Swiss-Prot protein existence level 3. From Marmota monax (Woodchuck).
   5462..5491    +  CDS            Myc: Myc (human c-Myc proto-oncogene) epitope tag
   5644..5661    -  protein_bind   lac operator (symmetric) (fragment): The lac repressor binds to the lac operator to inhibit transcription in E. coli. This inhibition can be relieved by adding lactose or isopropyl-β-D-thiogalactopyranoside (IPTG). The symmetric lac operator was optimized for tight binding of lac repressor. lac repressor encoded by lacI
   5676..5692    +  protein_bind   lac operator: The lac repressor binds to the lac operator to inhibit transcription in E. coli. This inhibition can be relieved by adding lactose or isopropyl-β-D-thiogalactopyranoside (IPTG). lac repressor encoded by lacI
   5777..6490    +  CDS            superfolder GFP: GFP variant that folds robustly even when fused to poorly folded proteins (Pédelacq et al., 2006)
