[The description below was written by a language model from this plasmid's Addgene catalogue record and pLannotate feature annotations shown in this document.]
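Description:
pC220 is a bacterial expression plasmid built on a pMB1 origin with the rop gene. Rop restrains replication, so the plasmid is maintained at low copy number. It is selected with kanamycin through an aph(3')-Ia cassette. The backbone also retains pBR322-type remnants, including the bom mobilization region, an mbeC fragment and short tetracycline-resistance fragments, none of which appear to be functional payload. The catalogue describes it as the "medium P2" activator plasmid of a two-strain synthetic consortium system. A host supplying LacIq is needed to propagate it, which fits the many lac operators in the expression region.

The stated insert is rhlI from Pseudomonas aeruginosa, the synthase for the N-butanoyl-homoserine lactone quorum-sensing signal that acts through RhlR. It carries a C-terminal LAA (ssrA-type) degradation tag, which shortens the protein's lifetime, and it is driven by a hybrid Prhl/lac promoter. That promoter name and the annotated operators imply activation by the Rhl signal and repression by LacI, and the gene is followed by a T7Te terminator.

The feature table also shows a superfolder GFP coding sequence on the opposite strand. It sits behind a mirrored arrangement of normal and symmetric lac operators and ends near the rrnB T1 terminator, which suggests a divergent reporter cassette under a similar promoter; the catalogue does not mention it. Between the two cassettes lie short hits to T7 RNA polymerase, N-Myc and Myc tag sequences flanked by additional operators. These are probably spacer or looping sequence picked up by automated annotation rather than expressed products, but the record does not explain them.

The plasmid is intended for engineered E. coli strains that signal to one another, as in synthetic population-level oscillator circuits.
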