Addgene plasmid #65877: pC220
Purpose: Medium P2 activator plasmid for two-strain system
Depositing lab: Matthew Bennett. Depositing organization: Rice University. Publication: SYNTHETIC BIOLOGY. Emergent genetic oscillations in a synthetic microbial consortium. Chen Y, Kim JK, Hirning AJ, Josic K, Bennett MR. Science. 2015 Aug 28;349(6251):986-9. doi: 10.1126/science.aaa3794. PubMed 26315440.
Backbone
  Vector backbone: PMB1+ROP
  Vector type: Bacterial Expression
Growth in bacteria
  Bacterial resistance: Kanamycin, 50 μg/mL
  Growth temperature: 37°C
  Growth strain: XL1 Blue
  Growth instructions: A LacIq is necessary for growing up.
  Copy number: Low Copy
Gene/Insert
  Gene/Insert name: RhlI
  Insert size (bp): 645
  Mutation: LAA tagged
  Entrez Gene: rhlI (a.k.a. PA3476)
  Promoter: Prhl/lac
  Cloning method: Unknown
  Sequencing primers: 5′ gagaaaactagtatgatcgaattgctctctgaatcgctg; 3′ taggggaagcttttattacgctgcaagggcgtaattttcgtcgttcgctgc
Terms and licenses: Academic/Nonprofit Terms; Industry Terms: Not Available to Industry
How to cite: pC220 was a gift from Matthew Bennett (Addgene plasmid # 65877 ; http://n2t.net/addgene:65877 ; RRID:Addgene_65877)
