>Addgene plasmid #65877 | pC220 | addgene partial sequence | sequence record 126149 | AbChat-2 5'-CCAGGCAAATTCTGTTTTATCAGACC-3'
CTGCAGGGCGTAATTTTCGTCGTTCGCTGCTTTGTACAGTTCATCCATACCATGCGTGATGCCCGCTGCG
GTTACGAACTCCAGCAGAACCATATGATCGCGTTTCTCGTTCGGATCTTTAGACAGAACGCTTTGCGTGC
TCAGATAGTGATTGTCTGGCAGCAGAACAGGACCATCACCGATTGGAGTGTTTTGCTGGTAGTGATCAGC
CAGCTGCACGCTGCCATCCTCCACGTTGTGGCGAATTTTAAAATTCGCTTTAATGCCATTTTTTTGTTTA
TCGGCGGTGATGTAAACATTGTCGCTGATGTAATTGTATTCCAGCTTATGGCCCAGGATATTGCCGTCTT
CTTTAAAGTCAATGCCTTTCAGCTCAATGCGGTTTACCAGGGTATCGCCTTCAAATTTCACTTCCGCACG
CGTTTTGTACGTGCCGTCATCCTTAAAGGAAATCGTGCGTTCCTGCACATAGCCTTCCGGCATGGCGGAC
TTGAAGAAGTCATGCTGCTTCATATGGTCCGGATAACGAGCAAAGCACTGAACACCCCAAGTCAGCGTCG
TTACCAGAGTCGGCCAAGGTACCGGCAGTTTACCAGTAGTACAGATGAACTTCAGCGTCAGTTTACCATT
AGTTGCGTCACCTTCACCCTCGCCACGCACGGAAAACTTATGACCGTTGACATCACCATCCAGTTCCACC
AGAATAGGGACGACACCAGTGAACAGCTCTTCGCCTTTACGCATACTAGTA
